Addgene plasmid #202843: Salsa-BC2-P1A2
Purpose: Expression of barcoded reporter plasmid for PRESTO-Salsa; EGFP/BC2
Depositing lab: Noah Palm. Depositing organization: Yale University. Publication: Highly multiplexed bioactivity screening reveals human and microbiota metabolome-GPCRome interactions. Chen H, Rosen CE, Gonzalez-Hernandez JA, Song D, Potempa J, Ring AM, Palm NW. Cell. 2023 Jul 6;186(14):3095-3110.e19. doi: 10.1016/j.cell.2023.05.024. Epub 2023 Jun 14. PubMed 37321219.
Backbone
  Vector backbone: pCER206
  Vector type: Mammalian Expression
Growth in bacteria
  Bacterial resistance: Ampicillin, 100 μg/mL
  Growth temperature: 37°C
  Growth strain: DH5alpha
  Copy number: High Copy
Gene/Insert
  Gene/Insert name: EGFP/BC2
  Species: Synthetic
  Insert size (bp): 730
  Promoter: Tet Response Element (TRE)
  Cloning method: Restriction Enzyme; 5′ cloning site BsrGI (not destroyed); 3′ cloning site HindIII (not destroyed)
  Sequencing primers: 5′ Custom primer (GAAGCGCGATCACATGG)
Terms and licenses: Academic/Nonprofit Terms; Industry Terms: Not Available to Industry
Depositor comments: Please note: Plasmid contains an A to C nucleotide mutation just downstream of BC2. This mutation is not expected to affect plasmid function.
How to cite: Salsa-BC2-P1A2 was a gift from Noah Palm (Addgene plasmid # 202843 ; http://n2t.net/addgene:202843 ; RRID:Addgene_202843)
