[The description below was written by a language model from this plasmid's Addgene catalogue record and pLannotate feature annotations shown in this document.]
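Description:
Salsa-BC2-P1A2 is a 5.1 kb mammalian expression plasmid built on the pCER206 backbone that serves as one of the barcoded reporter constructs for PRESTO-Salsa, a highly multiplexed screening format for GPCR activity. It is propagated in E. coli as a high-copy plasmid through a ColE1/pUC-type origin and selected with ampicillin via the β-lactamase gene and its native promoter.

The payload is a synthetic insert of about 730 bp, listed as EGFP/BC2, placed under a tetracycline response element. The annotation shows a central array of tet operator repeats flanked on each side by minimal promoter sequence, which suggests a bidirectional Tet-responsive arrangement. In one direction a TRE3G-type fragment leads into the mammalian codon-optimised EGFP coding sequence, followed by an SV40 polyadenylation signal annotated on the opposite strand. In the other direction a minimal CMV promoter faces a polylinker fragment, a rabbit β-globin intron with adjacent globin exon sequence, and the β-globin poly(A) signal; no coding sequence is annotated in that arm. The barcode BC2 is not annotated as a feature, but the BsrGI/HindIII cloning sites and the depositor's note place it just downstream of EGFP, where it would be carried in the reporter transcript. An A-to-C change immediately after the barcode is recorded and is not expected to affect function. Short lacI, SV40 large T and aminoglycoside phosphotransferase fragments appear to be backbone remnants.

In use, a tetracycline-controlled transactivator binding the TRE would drive the EGFP transcript. The barcode gives each reporter plasmid a distinct identity, presumably so that pooled samples can be told apart by sequencing. The record does not describe the receptor or transactivator components supplied alongside it.
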