Features (pLannotate 1.2.2; 16 found; start..end, strand, type, name):
      2..55      +  CDS            lacI (fragment): lac repressor; lacI; The lac repressor binds to the lac operator to inhibit transcription in E. coli. This inhibition can be relieved by adding lactose or isopropyl-β-D-thiogalactopyranoside (IPTG).
    388..443     -  polyA_signal   β-globin poly(A) signal: rabbit β-globin polyadenylation signal (Gil and Proudfoot, 1987)
    518..640     -  CDS            HBB: HBB_COLGU - Experimental evidence at transcript level: Swiss-Prot protein existence level 2. Involved in oxygen transport from the lung to the various peripheral tissues. From Colobus guereza (Mantled guereza) (Eastern black-and-white colobus monkey).
    644..1216    -  intron         β-globin intron: intron from rabbit β-globin gene
   1312..1343    -  misc_feature   MCS (fragment): pUC18/19 multiple cloning site
   1437..1475    -  promoter       minimal CMV promoter: human cytomegalovirus (CMV) immediate early promoter
   1493..1708    -  protein_bind   tetracycline response element (fragment): contains seven copies of the tetracycline operator tetO tetracycline repressor TetR
   1708..1753    +  promoter       TRE3GV promoter (fragment): 3rd-generation Tet-responsive promoter that can be activated by binding of Tet-On® 3G, optimized for retroviral and lentiviral vectors
   1829..1856    +  misc_feature   MCS (fragment): pBluescript multiple cloning site
   1861..2580    +  CDS            EGFP: the original enhanced GFP (Yang et al., 1996) mammalian codon-optimized
   2627..2761    -  polyA_signal   SV40 poly(A) signal: SV40 polyadenylation signal
   2784..2867    -  CDS            large T antigen (fragment): large T antigen from SV40 (simian virus 40)
   2861..3091    -  CDS            str (fragment): STR_KLEPN - Protein inferred from homology: Swiss-Prot protein existence level 3. The aminoglycoside phosphotransferases achieve inactivation of their antibiotic substrates by phosphorylation. From Klebsiella pneumoniae.
   3210..3314    +  promoter       AmpR promoter: bla
   3315..4175    +  CDS            AmpR: β-lactamase; bla; confers resistance to ampicillin, carbenicillin, and related antibiotics
   4346..4934    +  rep_origin     ori: high-copy-number ColE1/pMB1/pBR322/pUC origin of replication
>Addgene plasmid #202843 | Salsa-BC2-P1A2 | addgene full sequence | sequence record 413487 | Addgene NGS Result
AGCGCCCAATACGCAAACCGCCTCTCCCCGCGCGTTGGCCGATTCATTAATGCAGTCGAGGGATCTCCAT
AAGAGAAGAGGGACAGCTATGACTGGGAGTAGTCAGGAGAGGAGGAAAAATCTGGCTAGTAAAACATGTA
AGGAAAATTTTAGGGATGTTAAAGAAAAAAATAACACAAAACAAAATATAAAAAAAATCTAACCTCAAGT
CAAGGCTTTTCTATGGAATAAGGAATGGACAGCAGGGGGCTGTTTCATATACTGATGACCTCTTTATAGC
CAACCTTTGTTCATGGCAGCCAGCATATGGGCATATGTTGCCAAACTCTAAACCAAATACTCATTCTGAT
GTTTTAAATGATTTGCCCTCCCATATGTCCTTCCGAGTGAGAGACACAAAAAATTCCAACACACTATTGC
AATGAAAATAAATTTCCTTTATTAGCCAGAAGTCAGATGCTCAAGGGGCTTCATGATGTCCCCATAATTT
TTGGCAGAGGGAAAAAGATCGATCTCAGTGGTATTTGTGAGCCAGGGCATTGGCCACACCAGCCACCACC
TTCTGATAGGCAGCCTGCACCTGAGGAGTGAATTCTTTGCCAAAATGATGAGACAGCACAACAACCAGCA
CGTTGCCCAGGAGCTGTAGGAAAGAGAAGAAGGCATGAACATGGTTAGCAGAGGGGCCCGGTTTGGACTC
AGAGTATTTTATCCTCATCTCAAACAGTGTATATCATTGTAACCATAAAGAGAAAGGCAGGATGATGACC
AGGGTGTAGTTGTTTCTACCAATAAGAATATTTCCACGCCAGCCAGAATTTATATGCAGAAATATTCTAC
CTTATCATTTAATTATAACAATTGTTCTCTAAAACTGTGCTGAAGTACAATATAATATACCCTGATTGCC
TTGAAAAAAAAGTGATTAGAGAAAGTACTTACAATCTGACAAATAAACAAAAGTGAATTTAAAAATTCGT
TACAAATGCAAGCTAAAGTTTAACGAAAAAGTTACAGAAAATGAAAAGAAAATAAGAGGAGACAATGGTT
GTCAACAGAGTAGAAAGTGAAAGAAACAAAATTATCATGAGGGTCCATGGTGATACAAGGGACATCTTCC
CATTCTAAACAACACCCTGAAAACTTTGCCCCCTCCATATAACATGAATTTTACAATAGCGAAAAAGAAA
GAACAATCAAGGGTCCCCAAACTCACCCTGAAGTTCTCAGCTCTAGAGATATCGTCGAGGCCGCGCTAGC
GTTTAAACTGTCGACCTTAATTAAGAGATCTGCTCGAGGCGCGTCAGCTGACTAGAGGATCCCCGGGTAC
CGAGCTCGAATTCGGGGCCGCGGAGGCTGGATCGGTCCCGGTGTCTTCTATGGAGGTCAAAACAGCGTGG
ATGGCGTCTCCAGGCGATCTGACGGTTCACTAAACGAGCTCTGCTTATATAGGCCTCCCACCGTACACGC
CTACCTCGACCCGGGTACCGAGCTCGACTTTCACTTTTCTCTATCACTGATAGGGAGTGGTAAACTCGAC
TTTCACTTTTCTCTATCACTGATAGGGAGTGGTAAACTCGACTTTCACTTTTCTCTATCACTGATAGGGA
GTGGTAAACTCGACTTTCACTTTTCTCTATCACTGATAGGGAGTGGTAAACTCGACTTTCACTTTTCTCT
ATCACTGATAGGGAGTGGTAAACTCGACCTATATAAGCAGAGCTCGTTTAGTGAACCGTCAGATCGCCTG
GAGACGCCATCCACGCTGTTTTGACCTCCATAGAAGACACCGGGACCGATCCAGCCTCCGCGGCCCCGAA
TTCCTGCAGCGGCCGCTCTAGAACTAGTGGATCCCCGCGGATGGTGAGCAAGGGCGAGGAGCTGTTCACC
GGGGTGGTGCCCATCCTGGTCGAGCTGGACGGCGACGTAAACGGCCACAAGTTCAGCGTGTCCGGCGAGG
GCGAGGGCGATGCCACCTACGGCAAGCTGACCCTGAAGTTCATCTGCACCACCGGCAAGCTGCCCGTGCC
CTGGCCCACCCTCGTGACCACCCTGACCTACGGCGTGCAGTGCTTCAGCCGCTACCCCGACCACATGAAG
CAGCACGACTTCTTCAAGTCCGCCATGCCCGAAGGCTACGTCCAGGAGCGCACCATCTTCTTCAAGGACG
ACGGCAACTACAAGACCCGCGCCGAGGTGAAGTTCGAGGGCGACACCCTGGTGAACCGCATCGAGCTGAA
GGGCATCGACTTCAAGGAGGACGGCAACATCCTGGGGCACAAGCTGGAGTACAACTACAACAGCCACAAC
GTCTATATCATGGCCGACAAGCAGAAGAACGGCATCAAGGTGAACTTCAAGATCCGCCACAACATCGAGG
ACGGCAGCGTGCAGCTCGCCGACCACTACCAGCAGAACACCCCCATCGGCGACGGCCCCGTGCTGCTGCC
CGACAACCACTACCTGAGCACCCAGTCCGCCCTGAGCAAAGACCCCAACGAGAAGCGCGATCACATGGTC
CTGCTGGAGTTCGTGACCGCCGCCGGGATCACTCTCGGCATGGACGAGCTGTACAAGTAAACGCTTAGGA
GAATTCGATATCACGCTTGTCGACCTAGTTCTAGAGGATCCAGACATGATAAGATACATTGATGAGTTTG
GACAAACCACAACTAGAATGCAGTGAAAAAAATGCTTTATTTGTGAAATTTGTGATGCTATTGCTTTATT
TGTAACCATTATAAGCTGCAATAAACAAGTTAACAACAACAATTGCATTCATTTTATGTTTCAGGTTCAG
GGGGAGGTGTGGGAGGTTTTTTAAAGCAAGTAAAACCTCTACAAATGTGGTATGGCTGATTATGATCCTG
CAAGCCTCGTCGTCCTGGCCGGACCACGCTATCTGTGCAAGGTCCCCGGCCCCGGACGCGCGCTCCATGA
GCAGAGCGCCCGCCGCCGAGGCGAAGACTCGGGCGGCGCCCTGCCCGTCCCACCAGGTCAACAGGCGGTA
ACCGGCCTCTTCATCGGGAATGCGCGCGACCTTCAGCATCGCCGGCATGTCCCCCTGGCGGACGGGAAGT
ATCCAGCTCGACCAAGCTGGCCGCGTCGAGTGAAGACGAAAGGGCCTCGTGATACGCCTATTTTTATAGG
TTAATGTCATGATAATAATGGTTTCTTAGACGTCAGGTGGCACTTTTCGGGGAAATGTGCGCGGAACCCC
TATTTGTTTATTTTTCTAAATACATTCAAATATGTATCCGCTCATGAGACAATAACCCTGATAAATGCTT
CAATAATATTGAAAAAGGAAGAGTATGAGTATTCAACATTTCCGTGTCGCCCTTATTCCCTTTTTTGCGG
CATTTTGCCTTCCTGTTTTTGCTCACCCAGAAACGCTGGTGAAAGTAAAAGATGCTGAAGATCAGTTGGG
TGCACGAGTGGGTTACATCGAACTGGATCTCAACAGCGGTAAGATCCTTGAGAGTTTTCGCCCCGAAGAA
CGTTTTCCAATGATGAGCACTTTTAAAGTTCTGCTATGTGGCGCGGTATTATCCCGTGTTGACGCCGGGC
AAGAGCAACTCGGTCGCCGCATACACTATTCTCAGAATGACTTGGTTGAGTACTCACCAGTCACAGAAAA
GCATCTTACGGATGGCATGACAGTAAGAGAATTATGCAGTGCTGCCATAACCATGAGTGATAACACTGCG
GCCAACTTACTTCTGACAACGATCGGAGGACCGAAGGAGCTAACCGCTTTTTTGCACAACATGGGGGATC
ATGTAACTCGCCTTGATCGTTGGGAACCGGAGCTGAATGAAGCCATACCAAACGACGAGCGTGACACCAC
GATGCCTGTAGCAATGGCAACAACGTTGCGCAAACTATTAACTGGCGAACTACTTACTCTAGCTTCCCGG
CAACAATTAATAGACTGGATGGAGGCGGATAAAGTTGCAGGACCACTTCTGCGCTCGGCCCTTCCGGCTG
GCTGGTTTATTGCTGATAAATCTGGAGCCGGTGAGCGTGGGTCTCGCGGTATCATTGCAGCACTGGGGCC
AGATGGTAAGCCCTCCCGTATCGTAGTTATCTACACGACGGGGAGTCAGGCAACTATGGATGAACGAAAT
AGACAGATCGCTGAGATAGGTGCCTCACTGATTAAGCATTGGTAACTGTCAGACCAAGTTTACTCATATA
TACTTTAGATTGATTTAAAACTTCATTTTTAATTTAAAAGGATCTAGGTGAAGATCCTTTTTGATAATCT
CATGACCAAAATCCCTTAACGTGAGTTTTCGTTCCACTGAGCGTCAGACCCCGTAGAAAAGATCAAAGGA
TCTTCTTGAGATCCTTTTTTTCTGCGCGTAATCTGCTGCTTGCAAACAAAAAAACCACCGCTACCAGCGG
TGGTTTGTTTGCCGGATCAAGAGCTACCAACTCTTTTTCCGAAGGTAACTGGCTTCAGCAGAGCGCAGAT
ACCAAATACTGTTCTTCTAGTGTAGCCGTAGTTAGGCCACCACTTCAAGAACTCTGTAGCACCGCCTACA
TACCTCGCTCTGCTAATCCTGTTACCAGTGGCTGCTGCCAGTGGCGATAAGTCGTGTCTTACCGGGTTGG
ACTCAAGACGATAGTTACCGGATAAGGCGCAGCGGTCGGGCTGAACGGGGGGTTCGTGCACACAGCCCAG
CTTGGAGCGAACGACCTACACCGAACTGAGATACCTACAGCGTGAGCTATGAGAAAGCGCCACGCTTCCC
GAAGGGAGAAAGGCGGACAGGTATCCGGTAAGCGGCAGGGTCGGAACAGGAGAGCGCACGAGGGAGCTTC
CAGGGGGAAACGCCTGGTATCTTTATAGTCCTGTCGGGTTTCGCCACCTCTGACTTGAGCGTCGATTTTT
GTGATGCTCGTCAGGGGGGCGGAGCCTATGGAAAAACGCCAGCAACGCGGCCTTTTTACGGTTCCTGGCC
TTTTGCTGGCCTTTTGCTCACATGTTCTTTCCTGCGTTATCCCCTGATTCTGTGGATAACCGTATTACCG
CCTTTGAGTGAGCTGATACCGCTCGCCGCAGCCGAACGACCGAGCGCAGCGAGTCAGTGAGCGAGGAAGC
GGAAG
