>Addgene plasmid #202843 | Salsa-BC2-P1A2 | depositor partial sequence | sequence record 393716 | BC2
ACGCTTAGGA
